>Addgene plasmid #20657 | pWZL Neo Myr Flag PFKL | addgene partial sequence | sequence record 26484 | 20657 with pWZL-Fwd
CTCCTTCTCTAGGCGCCGGCCGGATCCAGAATTCGCCACCATGGGGTCTTCAAAATCTAAACCAAAGGAC
CCCAGCCAGCGCCGGCGCAGGATCCGAGGTTACCTTGACTACAAAGACGATGACGACAAGCAATTGACAA
GTTTGTACAAAAAAGTTGCCATGGCCGCGGTGGACCTGGAGAAGCTGCGGGCGTCGGGCGCGGGCAAGGC
CATCGGCGTCCTGACCAGCGGCGGCGACGCGCAAGGCATGAACGCTGCTGTCCGGGCTGTGACGCGCATG
GGCATTTATGTGGGTGCCAAAGTCTTCCTCATCTACGAGGGCTATGAGGGCCTCGTGGAGGGAGGTGAGA
ACATCAAGCAGGCCAACTGGCTGAGCGTCTCCAACATCATCCAGCTGGGCGGCACTATCATTGGCAGCGC
TCGCTGCAAGGCCTTTACCACCAGGGAGGGGCGCCGGGCAGCGGCCTACAACCTGGTCCAGCACGGCATC
ACCAACCTGTGCGTCATCGGCGGGGATGGCAGCCTTACAGGTGCCAACATCTTCCGCAGCGAGTGGGGCA
GCCTGCTGGAGGAGCTGGTGGCGGAAGGTAAGATCTCAGAGACTACAGCCCGGACCTACTCGCACCTGAA
CATCGCGGGCCTAGTGGGCTCCATCGATAACGACTTCTGCGGCACCGACATGACCATCGGCACGGACTCG
GCCCTCCACCGCATCATGGNGGTCATCGATGCCATCACCNCCACTGCCCAGA
