[The description below was written by a language model from this plasmid's Addgene catalogue record.]
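Description:
pWZL Neo Myr Flag PFKL is a retroviral mammalian expression plasmid built on the Gateway-compatible pWZL-Neo-Myr-Flag-DEST backbone. It carries the human PFKL open reading frame, which encodes the liver isoform of phosphofructokinase. In bacteria it is selected with ampicillin and maintained in a recombination-deficient strain, a common precaution for retroviral vectors whose repeated sequences can rearrange. In mammalian cells, a neomycin resistance marker allows G418 selection of transduced or transfected populations. No feature table is provided, and the record does not state the promoter, the bacterial origin of replication or the copy number. pWZL-type vectors are generally Moloney-derived designs in which the viral LTR drives expression, but this is not documented here.

The ORF was first cloned into a Gateway entry vector and then moved into the destination backbone by an LR recombination reaction. This places it in frame behind two N-terminal elements supplied by the backbone: a myristoylation signal and a Flag epitope. The myristoylation sequence directs lipid modification and so targets the fusion protein to membranes, a strategy often used to promote constitutive activation of kinases. The Flag tag allows detection or immunoprecipitation with standard antibodies.

The plasmid is one member of a myristoylated kinase ORF library assembled for gain-of-function screening in a study that used integrative genomic approaches to identify breast cancer oncogenes. After packaging into retrovirus, such clones are used for stable expression in target cells. The depositors note that the gene's identity was verified but the clone was not fully sequenced, so minor mutations cannot be excluded.
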