Addgene plasmid #20657: pWZL Neo Myr Flag PFKL
Depositing lab: William Hahn & Jean Zhao. Depositing organization: Dana-Farber Cancer Institute. Publication: Integrative Genomic Approaches Identify IKBKE as a Breast Cancer Oncogene (Kinase Library Clones). Boehm JS, Zhao JJ, Yao J, Kim SY, Firestein R, Dunn IF, Sjostrom SK, Garraway LA, Weremowicz S, Richardson AL, Greulich H, Stewart CJ, Mulvey LA, Shen RR, Ambrogio L, Hirozane-Kishikawa T, Hill DE, Vidal M, Meyerson M, Grenier JK, Hinkle G, Root DE, Roberts TM, Lander ES, Polyak K, Hahn WC. Cell. 2007 Jun 15. 129(6):1065-1079. 10.1016/j.cell.2007.03.052 PubMed 17574021.
Backbone
  Vector backbone: pWZL-Neo-Myr-Flag-DEST
  Backbone manufacturer: William Hahn Lab (available at Addgene, #15300)
  Vector type: Mammalian Expression, Retroviral
  Selectable markers: Neomycin (select with G418)
Growth in bacteria
  Bacterial resistance: Ampicillin, 100 μg/mL
  Growth temperature: 37°C
  Growth strain: Stbl3
  Growth instructions: Stbl3 cells to prevent recombination.
  Copy number: Unknown
Gene/Insert
  Gene/Insert name: PFKL (alt name: phosphofructokinase, liver)
  Species: H. sapiens (human)
  Entrez Gene: PFKL (a.k.a. ATP-PFK, PFK-B, PFK-L)
  Tag / fusion protein: Myr (N terminal on backbone); Flag (N terminal on backbone)
  Cloning method: Gateway Cloning
  Sequencing primers: 5′ pWZL-Fwd (GAA CCT CCT CGT TCG ACC); 3′ pWZL-Rev (TTC CGG GCC CTC ACA TTG)
Resource information
  A portion of this plasmid was derived from a plasmid made by: 3-G4
Terms and licenses: Academic/Nonprofit Terms; Industry Terms: Not Available to Industry
Depositor comments: ORFs were cloned into Gateway compatible pEntry vectors. An LR recombination reaction was performed to move the ORF to pWZL-Neo-Myr-Flag DEST such that the ORF would have 5' myristoylation and flag tags. This plasmid is part of a kinase library, and the gene has been verified, but has not been fully sequenced for minor mutations. Please see the following link for plasmids from this article that are not part of the kinase library http://www.addgene.org/pubmed/17574021
How to cite: pWZL Neo Myr Flag PFKL was a gift from William Hahn & Jean Zhao (Addgene plasmid # 20657 ; http://n2t.net/addgene:20657 ; RRID:Addgene_20657)
